>Addgene plasmid #76190 | CSNK1A1 gRNA (BRDN0001145896) | addgene full sequence | sequence record 185358 | Addgene Assembled Sequence
CCCGGGTGCAAAGATGGATAAAGTTTTAAACAGAGAGGAATCTTTGCAGCTAATGGACCTTCTAGGTCTT
GAAAGGAGTGGGAATTGGCTCCGGTGCCCGTCAGTGGGCAGAGCGCACATCGCCCACAGTCCCCGAGAAG
TTGGGGGGAGGGGTCGGCAATTGATCCGGTGCCTAGAGAAGGTGGCGCGGGGTAAACTGGGAAAGTGATG
TCGTGTACTGGCTCCGCCTTTTTCCCGAGGGTGGGGGAGAACCGTATATAAGTGCAGTAGTCGCCGTGAA
CGTTCTTTTTCGCAACGGGTTTGCCGCCAGAACACAGGTAAGTGCCGTGTGTGGTTCCCGCGGGCCTGGC
CTCTTTACGGGTTATGGCCCTTGCGTGCCTTGAATTACTTCCACCTGGCTGCAGTACGTGATTCTTGATC
CCGAGCTTCGGGTTGGAAGTGGGTGGGAGAGTTCGAGGCCTTGCGCTTAAGGAGCCCCTTCGCCTCGTGC
TTGAGTTGAGGCCTGGCCTGGGCGCTGGGGCCGCCGCGTGCGAATCTGGTGGCACCTTCGCGCCTGTCTC
GCTGCTTTCGATAAGTCTCTAGCCATTTAAAATTTTTGATGACCTGCTGCGACGCTTTTTTTCTGGCAAG
ATAGTCTTGTAAATGCGGGCCAAGATCTGCACACTGGTATTTCGGTTTTTGGGGCCGCGGGCGGCGACGG
GGCCCGTGCGTCCCAGCGCACATGTTCGGCGAGGCGGGGCCTGCGAGCGCGGCCACCGAGAATCGGACGG
GGGTAGTCTCAAGCTGGCCGGCCTGCTCTGGTGCCTGGCCTCGCGCCGCCGTGTATCGCCCCGCCCTGGG
CGGCAAGGCTGGCCCGGTCGGCACCAGTTGCGTGAGCGGAAAGATGGCCGCTTCCCGGCCCTGCTGCAGG
GAGCTCAAAATGGAGGACGCGGCGCTCGGGAGAGCGGGCGGGTGAGTCACCCACACAAAGGAAAAGGGCC
TTTCCGTCCTCAGCCGTCGCTTCATGTGACTCCACGGAGTACCGGGCGCCGTCCAGGCACCTCGATTAGT
TCTCGAGCTTTTGGAGTACGTCGTCTTTAGGTTGGGGGGAGGGGTTTTATGCGATGGAGTTTCCCCACAC
TGAGTGGGTGGAGACTGAAGTTAGGCCAGCTTGGCACTTGATGTAATTCTCCTTGGAATTTGCCCTTTTT
GAGTTTGGATCTTGGTTCATTCTCAAGCCTCAGACAGTGGTTCAAAGTTTTTTTCTTCCATTTCAGGTGT
CGTGACGTACGGCCACCATGACCGAGTACAAGCCCACGGTGCGCCTCGCCACCCGCGACGACGTCCCCAG
GGCCGTACGCACCCTCGCCGCCGCGTTCGCCGACTACCCCGCCACGCGCCACACCGTCGATCCGGACCGC
CACATCGAGCGGGTCACCGAGCTGCAAGAACTCTTCCTCACGCGCGTCGGGCTCGACATCGGCAAGGTGT
GGGTCGCGGACGACGGCGCCGCCGTGGCGGTCTGGACCACGCCGGAGAGCGTCGAAGCGGGGGCGGTGTT
CGCCGAGATCGGCCCGCGCATGGCCGAGTTGAGCGGTTCCCGGCTGGCCGCGCAGCAACAGATGGAAGGC
CTCCTGGCGCCGCACCGGCCCAAGGAGCCCGCGTGGTTCCTGGCCACCGTCGGAGTCTCGCCCGACCACC
AGGGCAAGGGTCTGGGCAGCGCCGTCGTGCTCCCCGGAGTGGAGGCGGCCGAGCGCGCCGGGGTGCCCGC
CTTCCTGGAGACCTCCGCGCCCCGCAACCTCCCCTTCTACGAGCGGCTCGGCTTCACCGTCACCGCCGAC
GTCGAGGTGCCCGAAGGACCGCGCACCTGGTGCATGACCCGCAAGCCCGGTGCCTGAACGCGTTAAGTCG
ACAATCAACCTCTGGATTACAAAATTTGTGAAAGATTGACTGGTATTCTTAACTATGTTGCTCCTTTTAC
GCTATGTGGATACGCTGCTTTAATGCCTTTGTATCATGCTATTGCTTCCCGTATGGCTTTCATTTTCTCC
TCCTTGTATAAATCCTGGTTGCTGTCTCTTTATGAGGAGTTGTGGCCCGTTGTCAGGCAACGTGGCGTGG
TGTGCACTGTGTTTGCTGACGCAACCCCCACTGGTTGGGGCATTGCCACCACCTGTCAGCTCCTTTCCGG
GACTTTCGCTTTCCCCCTCCCTATTGCCACGGCGGAACTCATCGCCGCCTGCCTTGCCCGCTGCTGGACA
GGGGCTCGGCTGTTGGGCACTGACAATTCCGTGGTGTTGTCGGGGAAATCATCGTCCTTTCCTTGGCTGC
TCGCCTGTGTTGCCACCTGGATTCTGCGCGGGACGTCCTTCTGCTACGTCCCTTCGGCCCTCAATCCAGC
GGACCTTCCTTCCCGCGGCCTGCTGCCGGCTCTGCGGCCTCTTCCGCGTCTTCGCCTTCGCCCTCAGACG
AGTCGGATCTCCCTTTGGGCCGCCTCCCCGCGTCGACTTTAAGACCAATGACTTACAAGGCAGCTGTAGA
TCTTAGCCACTTTTTAAAAGAAAAGGGGGGACTGGAAGGGCTAATTCACTCCCAACGAAGACAAGATCTG
CTTTTTGCTTGTACTGGGTCTCTCTGGTTAGACCAGATCTGAGCCTGGGAGCTCTCTGGCTAACTAGGGA
ACCCACTGCTTAAGCCTCAATAAAGCTTGCCTTGAGTGCTTCAAGTAGTGTGTGCCCGTCTGTTGTGTGA
CTCTGGTAACTAGAGATCCCTCAGACCCTTTTAGTCAGTGTGGAAAATCTCTAGCAGTACGTATAGTAGT
TCATGTCATCTTATTATTCAGTATTTATAACTTGCAAAGAAATGAATATCAGAGAGTGAGAGGAACTTGT
TTATTGCAGCTTATAATGGTTACAAATAAAGCAATAGCATCACAAATTTCACAAATAAAGCATTTTTTTC
ACTGCATTCTAGTTGTGGTTTGTCCAAACTCATCAATGTATCTTATCATGTCTGGCTCTAGCTATCCCGC
CCCTAACTCCGCCCATCCCGCCCCTAACTCCGCCCAGTTCCGCCCATTCTCCGCCCCATGGCTGACTAAT
TTTTTTTATTTATGCAGAGGCCGAGGCCGCCTCGGCCTCTGAGCTATTCCAGAAGTAGTGAGGAGGCTTT
TTTGGAGGCCTAGGGACGTACCCAATTCGCCCTATAGTGAGTCGTATTACGCGCGCTCACTGGCCGTCGT
TTTACAACGTCGTGACTGGGAAAACCCTGGCGTTACCCAACTTAATCGCCTTGCAGCACATCCCCCTTTC
GCCAGCTGGCGTAATAGCGAAGAGGCCCGCACCGATCGCCCTTCCCAACAGTTGCGCAGCCTGAATGGCG
AATGGG
[124 nt withheld, positions 3367-3490]
C
[91 nt withheld, positions 3492-3582]
A
[49 nt withheld, positions 3584-3632]
CCTTTGACGTTGGAGTCCACGTTCTTT
[37 nt withheld, positions 3660-3696]
ACCCTATCTCGGTCTATTCTTTTGATTTATAAGGGATTTTGCCGATTTCGGCCTATTGGTTAAAAAATGA
GCTGATTTAACAAAAATTTAACGCGAATTTTAACAAAATATTAACGCTTACAATTTAGGTGGCACTTTTC
GGGGAAATGTGCGCGGAACCCCTATTTGTTTATTTTTCTAAATACATTCAAATATGTATCCGCTCATGAG
ACAATAACCCTGATAAATGCTTCAATAATATTGAAAAAGGAAGAGTATGAGTATTCAACATTTCCGTGTC
GCCCTTATTCCCTTTTTTGCGGCATTTTGCCTTCCTGTTTTTGCTCACCCAGAAACGCTGGTGAAAGTAA
AAGATGCTGAAGATCAGTTGGGTGCACGAGTGGGTTACATCGAACTGGATCTCAACAGCGGTAAGATCCT
TGAGAGTTTTCGCCCCGAAGAACGTTTTCCAATGATGAGCACTTTTAAAGTTCTGCTATGTGGCGCGGTA
TTATCCCGTATTGACGCCGGGCAAGAGCAACTCGGTCGCCGCATACACTATTCTCAGAATGACTTGGTTG
AGTACTCACCAGTCACAGAAAAGCATCTTACGGATGGCATGACAGTAAGAGAATTATGCAGTGCTGCCAT
AACCATGAGTGATAACACTGCGGCCAACTTACTTCTGACAACGATCGGAGGACCGAAGGAGCTAACCGCT
TTTTTGCACAACATGGGGGATCATGTAACTCGCCTTGATCGTTGGGAACCGGAGCTGAATGAAGCCATAC
CAAACGACGAGCGTGACACCACGATGCCTGTAGCAATGGCAACAACGTTGCGCAAACTATTAACTGGCGA
ACTACTTACTCTAGCTTCCCGGCAACAATTAATAGACTGGATGGAGGCGGATAAAGTTGCAGGACCACTT
CTGCGCTCGGCCCTTCCGGCTGGCTGGTTTATTGCTGATAAATCTGGAGCCGGTGAGCGTGGGTCTCGCG
GTATCATTGCAGCACTGGGGCCAGATGGTAAGCCCTCCCGTATCGTAGTTATCTACACGACGGGGAGTCA
GGCAACTATGGATGAACGAAATAGACAGATCGCTGAGATAGGTGCCTCACTGATTAAGCATTGGTAACTG
TCAGACCAAGTTTACTCATATATACTTTAGATTGATTTAAAACTTCATTTTTAATTTAAAAGGATCTAGG
TGAAGATCCTTTTTGATAATCTCATGACCAAAATCCCTTAACGTGAGTTTTCGTTCCACTGAGCGTCAGA
CCCCGTAGAAAAGATCAAAGGATCTTCTTGAGATCCTTTTTTTCTGCGCGTAATCTGCTGCTTGCAAACA
AAAAAACCACCGCTACCAGCGGTGGTTTGTTTGCCGGATCAAGAGCTACCAACTCTTTTTCCGAAGGTAA
CTGGCTTCAGCAGAGCGCAGATACCAAATACTGTTCTTCTAGTGTAGCCGTAGTTAGGCCACCACTTCAA
GAACTCTGTAGCACCGCCTACATACCTCGCTCTGCTAATCCTGTTACCAGTGGCTGCTGCCAGTGGCGAT
AAGTCGTGTCTTACCGGGTTGGACTCAAGACGATAGTTACCGGATAAGGCGCAGCGGTCGGGCTGAACGG
GGGGTTCGTGCACACAGCCCAGCTTGGAGCGAACGACCTACACCGAACTGAGATACCTACAGCGTGAGCT
ATGAGAAAGCGCCACGCTTCCCGAAGGGAGAAAGGCGGACAGGTATCCGGTAAGCGGCAGGGTCGGAACA
GGAGAGCGCACGAGGGAGCTTCCAGGGGGAAACGCCTGGTATCTTTATAGTCCTGTCGGGTTTCGCCACC
TCTGACTTGAGCGTCGATTTTTGTGATGCTCGTCAGGGGGGCGGAGCCTATGGAAAAACGCCAGCAACGC
GGCCTTTTTACGGTTCCTGGCCTTTTGCTGGCCTTTTGCTCACATGTTCTTTCCTGCGTTATCCCCTGAT
TCTGTGGATAACCGTATTACCGCCTTTGAGTGAGCTGATACCGCTCGCCGCAGCCGAACGACCGAGCGCA
GCGAGTCAGTGAGCGAGGAAGCGGAAGAGCGCCCAATACGCAAACCGCCTCTCCCCGCGCGTTGGCCGAT
TCATTAATGCAGCTGGCACGACAGGTTTCCCGACTGGAAAGCGGGCAGTGAGCGCAACGCAATTAATGTG
AGTTAGCTCACTCATTAGGCACCCCAGGCTTTACACTTTATGCTTCCGGCTCGTATGTTGTGTGGAATTG
TGAGCGGATAACAATTTCACACAGGAAACAGCTATGACCATGATTACGCCAAGCGCGCAATTAACCCTCA
CTAAAGGGAACAAAAGCTGGAGCTGCAAGCTTAATGTAGTCTTATGCAATACTCTTGTAGTCTTGCAACA
TGGTAACGATGAGTTAGCAACATGCCTTACAAGGAGAGAAAAAGCACCGTGCATGCCGATTGGTGGAAGT
AAGGTGGTACGATCGTGCCTTATTAGGAAGGCAACAGACGGGTCTGACATGGATTGGACGAACCACTGAA
TTGCCGCATTGCAGAGATATTGTATTTAAGTGCCTAGCTCGATACATAAACGGGTCTCTCTGGTTAGACC
AGATCTGAGCCTGGGAGCTCTCTGGCTAACTAGGGAACCCACTGCTTAAGCCTCAATAAAGCTTGCCTTG
AGTGCTTCAAGTAGTGTGTGCCCGTCTGTTGTGTGACTCTGGTAACTAGAGATCCCTCAGACCCTTTTAG
TCAGTGTGGAAAATCTCTAGCAGTGGCGCCCGAACAGGGACTTGAAAGCGAAAGGGAAACCAGAGGAGCT
CTCTCGACGCAGGACTCGGCTTGCTGAAGCGCGCACGGCAAGAGGCGAGGGGCGGCGACTGGTGAGTACG
CCAAAAATTTTGACTAGCGGAGGCTAGAAGGAGAGAGATGGGTGCGAGAGCGTCAGTATTAAGCGGGGGA
GAATTAGATCGCGATGGGAAAAAATTCGGTTAAGGCCAGGGGGAAAGAAAAAATATAAATTAAAACATAT
AGTATGGGCAAGCAGGGAGCTAGAACGATTCGCAGTTAATCCTGGCCTGTTAGAAACATCAGAAGGCTGT
AGACAAATACTGGGACAGCTACAACCATCCCTTCAGACAGGATCAGAAGAACTTAGATCATTATATAATA
CAGTAGCAACCCTCTATTGTGTGCATCAAAGGATAGAGATAAAAGACACCAAGGAAGCTTTAGACAAGAT
AGAGGAAGAGCAAAACAAAAGTAAGACCACCGCACAGCAAGCGGCCGCTGATCTTCAGACCTGGAGGAGG
AGATATGAGGGACAATTGGAGAAGTGAATTATATAAATATAAAGTAGTAAAAATTGAACCATTAGGAGTA
GCACCCACCAAGGCAAAGAGAAGAGTGGTGCAGAGAGAAAAAAGAGCAGTGGGAATAGGAGCTTTGTTCC
TTGGGTTCTTGGGAGCAGCAGGAAGCACTATGGGCGCAGCGTCAATGACGCTGACGGTACAGGCCAGACA
ATTATTGTCTGGTATAGTGCAGCAGCAGAACAATTTGCTGAGGGCTATTGAGGCGCAACAGCATCTGTTG
CAACTCACAGTCTGGGGCATCAAGCAGCTCCAGGCAAGAATCCTGGCTGTGGAAAGATACCTAAAGGATC
AACAGCTCCTGGGGATTTGGGGTTGCTCTGGAAAACTCATTTGCACCACTGCTGTGCCTTGGAATGCTAG
TTGGAGTAATAAATCTCTGGAACAGATTTGGAATCACACGACCTGGATGGAGTGGGACAGAGAAATTAAC
AATTACACAAGCTTAATACACTCCTTAATTGAAGAATCGCAAAACCAGCAAGAAAAGAATGAACAAGAAT
TATTGGAATTAGATAAATGGGCAAGTTTGTGGAATTGGTTTAACATAACAAATTGGCTGTGGTATATAAA
ATTATTCATAATGATAGTAGGAGGCTTGGTAGGTTTAAGAATAGTTTTTGCTGTACTTTCTATAGTGAAT
AGAGTTAGGCAGGGATATTCACCATTATCGTTTCAGACCCACCTCCCAACCCCGAGGGGACCCAGAGAGG
GCCTATTTCCCATGATTCCTTCATATTTGCATATACGATACAAGGCTGTTAGAGAGATAATTAGAATTAA
TTTGACTGTAAACACAAAGATATTAGTACAAAATACGTGACGTAGAAAGTAATAATTTCTTGGGTAGTTT
GCAGTTTTAAAATTATGTTTTAAAATGGACTATCATATGCTTACCGTAACTTGAAAGTATTTCGATTTCT
TGGCTTTATATATCTTGTGGAAAGGACGAAACACCGCGCCAAATAGATGTCCCCGAGTTTTAGAGCTAGA
AATAGCAAGTTAAAATAAGGCTAGTCCGTTATCAACTTGAAAAAGTGGCACCGAGTCGGTGCTTTTTTAA
GCTTGGCGTAACTAGATCTTGAGACAAATGGCAGTATTCATCCACAATTTTAAAAGAAAAGGGGGGATTG
GGGGGTACAGTGCAGGGGAAAGAATAGTAGACATAATAGCAACAGACATACAAACTAAAGAATTACAAAA
ACAAATTACAAAAATTCAAAATTTTCGGGTTTATTACAGGGACAGCAGAGATCCACTTTGGCGCCGGCTC
GAGGGGG
Features (pLannotate 1.2.2; 29 found; start..end, strand, type, name):
     14..80      +  CDS            small t antigen (fragment): SV40 (simian virus 40) small t antigen
    106..317     +  promoter       EF-1α core promoter: core promoter for human elongation factor EF-1α
    318..1256    +  intron         EF-1α intron A: intron upstream of the start codon of human EF-1α
   1278..1877    +  CDS            PuroR (fragment): puromycin N-acetyltransferase; pac from Streptomyces; confers resistance to puromycin
   1893..2481    +  misc_feature   WPRE: woodchuck hepatitis virus posttranscriptional regulatory element
   2532..2551    +  misc_feature   cPPT/CTS (fragment): central polypurine tract and central termination sequence of HIV-1
   2553..2786    +  LTR            3' LTR (ΔU3): self-inactivating 3' long terminal repeat (LTR) from HIV-1
   2864..2985    +  polyA_signal   SV40 poly(A) signal: SV40 polyadenylation signal
   3025..3160    +  rep_origin     SV40 ori: SV40 origin of replication
   3181..3199    -  promoter       T7 promoter: promoter for bacteriophage T7 RNA polymerase
   3207..3362    +  CDS            lacZα (fragment): LacZα fragment of β-galactosidase; lacZ fragment
   3367..3795    +  rep_origin     f1 ori (sequence partly withheld): f1 bacteriophage origin of replication; arrow indicates direction of (+) strand synthesis
   3848..3952    +  promoter       AmpR promoter: bla
   3953..4813    +  CDS            AmpR: β-lactamase; bla; confers resistance to ampicillin, carbenicillin, and related antibiotics
   4984..5572    +  rep_origin     ori: high-copy-number ColE1/pMB1/pBR322/pUC origin of replication
   5755..5847    +  CDS            lacI (fragment): lac repressor; lacI; The lac repressor binds to the lac operator to inhibit transcription in E. coli. This inhibition can be relieved by adding lactose or isopropyl-β-D-thiogalactopyranoside (IPTG).
   5860..5881    +  protein_bind   CAP binding site: CAP binding activates transcription in the presence of cAMP. E. coli catabolite activator protein
   5896..5926    +  promoter       lac promoter: promoter for the E. coli lac operon
   5934..5950    +  protein_bind   lac operator: The lac repressor binds to the lac operator to inhibit transcription in E. coli. This inhibition can be relieved by adding lactose or isopropyl-β-D-thiogalactopyranoside (IPTG). lac repressor encoded by lacI
   5995..6013    +  promoter       T3 promoter: promoter for bacteriophage T3 RNA polymerase
   6041..6267    +  promoter       RSV promoter: Rous sarcoma virus enhancer/promoter
   6268..6448    +  LTR            5' LTR (truncated): truncated 5' long terminal repeat (LTR) from HIV-1
   6495..6620    +  misc_feature   HIV-1 Ψ: packaging signal of human immunodeficiency virus type 1
   6604..6967    +  CDS            HIV-1 gag (fragment): gag protein from human immunodeficiency virus 1; gag
   7113..7346    +  misc_feature   RRE: The Rev response element (RRE) of HIV-1 allows for Rev-dependent mRNA export from the nucleus to the cytoplasm.
   7723..7749    +  CDS            Rev (fragment): human immunodeficiency virus 1 (HIV-1) Rev protein; rev; enhances nuclear export of unspliced and incompletely spliced viral mRNAs
   7753..7993    +  promoter       U6 promoter: RNA polymerase III promoter for human U6 snRNA
   8023..8098    +  misc_RNA       gRNA scaffold: guide RNA scaffold for the Streptococcus pyogenes CRISPR/Cas9 system
   8154..8271    +  misc_feature   cPPT/CTS: central polypurine tract and central termination sequence of HIV-1
