[The description below was written by a language model from this plasmid's Addgene catalogue record and pLannotate feature annotations shown in this document.]
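Description:
CSNK1A1 gRNA (BRDN0001145896) is a third-generation lentiviral guide RNA plasmid built on the lentiGuide-Puro backbone and designed to direct Streptococcus pyogenes Cas9 to the human casein kinase 1 alpha 1 gene (CSNK1A1). The depositor notes that the guide was designed against several CSNK1A1 reference transcripts. In bacteria the 8.3 kb plasmid is maintained at high copy through a ColE1/pUC-type origin and selected with ampicillin via the β-lactamase gene. An f1 origin, an SV40 origin and remnants of lac and phage-promoter sequences are also annotated in the backbone.

The lentiviral transfer cassette begins with an RSV promoter fused to a truncated HIV-1 5' LTR, which drives Tat-independent production of the viral genomic RNA. It continues through the Ψ packaging signal with a partial gag sequence, the Rev response element for nuclear export, and a cPPT/CTS element, and it ends in a U3-deleted, self-inactivating 3' LTR followed by an SV40 polyadenylation signal. Two expression units sit within this cassette. A human U6 RNA polymerase III promoter transcribes the CSNK1A1-specific spacer joined to the Cas9 gRNA scaffold. An EF-1α core promoter with its intron A drives puromycin N-acetyltransferase for selection of transduced mammalian cells, and a WPRE downstream enhances transcript expression.

The plasmid does not encode Cas9, so it must be paired with a separate Cas9 vector or used in cells that already express the nuclease. It belongs to a human kinome gRNA collection associated with work on optimised sgRNA design, and it is suited to knockout of CSNK1A1 in human cells by lentiviral delivery.
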