Addgene plasmid #76190: CSNK1A1 gRNA (BRDN0001145896)
Purpose: 3rd generation lentiviral gRNA plasmid targeting human CSNK1A1
Depositing lab: John Doench & David Root. Depositing organization: Broad Institute. Publication: Optimized sgRNA design to maximize activity and minimize off-target effects of CRISPR-Cas9. Doench JG, Fusi N, Sullender M, Hegde M, Vaimberg EW, Donovan KF, Smith I, Tothova Z, Wilen C, Orchard R, Virgin HW, Listgarten J, Root DE. Nat Biotechnol. 2016 Jan 18. doi: 10.1038/nbt.3437. PubMed 26780180.
Backbone
  Vector backbone: lentiGuide-Puro
  Backbone manufacturer: Zhang Lab (Addgene plasmid # 52963)
  Vector type: Mammalian Expression, Lentiviral, CRISPR
  Selectable markers: Puromycin
Growth in bacteria
  Bacterial resistance: Ampicillin, 100 μg/mL
  Growth temperature: 37°C
  Growth strain: DH5alpha
  Copy number: High Copy
Gene/Insert
  Gene/Insert name: CSNK1A1 (alt names: CSNK1A1; NM_001025105.2)
  gRNA/shRNA sequence: CGCCAAATAGATGTCCCCGA
  Species: H. sapiens (human)
  Entrez Gene: CSNK1A1 (a.k.a. CK1, CK1a, CKIa, HEL-S-77p, HLCDGP1, PRO2975)
  Promoter: hU6
  Cloning method: Unknown
  Sequencing primers: 5′ U6-F; 3′ pS2-R
Terms and licenses: Academic/Nonprofit Terms; Industry Terms: Not Available to Industry
Depositor comments: The gRNA was designed to target the following Genbank reference sequence(s): NM_001025105.2,NM_001271741.1,NM_001892.5. Note that this plasmid does NOT contain Cas9. It should be used in conjunction with lentiCas9-Blast (Addgene #52962) or otherwise with cell lines already expressing Cas9. Browse the full kinome gRNA library at http://www.addgene.org/pooled-library/broadgpp-human-kinome/ or visit http://www.broadinstitute.org/rnai/public/ for detailed protocols and information.
How to cite: CSNK1A1 gRNA (BRDN0001145896) was a gift from John Doench & David Root (Addgene plasmid # 76190 ; http://n2t.net/addgene:76190 ; RRID:Addgene_76190)
