>Addgene plasmid #76190 | CSNK1A1 gRNA (BRDN0001145896) | depositor partial sequence | sequence record 143650 | Target Sequence
CGCCAAATAGATGTCCCCGA
