>Addgene plasmid #76190 | CSNK1A1 gRNA (BRDN0001145896) | addgene partial sequence | sequence record 185357 | hU6-F
TAGAAAGTAATAATTTCTTGGGTAGTTTGCAGTTTTAAAATTATGTTTTAAAATGGACTATCATATGCTT
ACCGTAACTTGAAAGTATTTCGATTTCTTGGCTTTATATATCTTGTGGAAAGGACGAAACACCGCGCCAA
ATAGATGTCCCCGAGTTTTAGAGCTAGAAATAGCAAGTTAAAATAAGGCTAGTCCGTTATCAACTTGAAA
AAGTGGCACCGAGTCGGTGCTTTTTTAAGCTTGGCGTAACTAGATCTTGAGACAAATGGCAGTATTCATC
CACAATTTTAAAAGAAAAGGGGGGATTGGGGGGTACAGTGCAGGGGAAAGAATAGTAGACATAATAGCAA
CAGACATACAAACTAAAGAATTACAAAAACAAATTACAAAAATTCAAAATTTTCGGGTTTATTACAGGGA
CAGCAGAGATCCACTTTGGCGCCGGCTCGAGGGGGCCCGGGTGCAAAGATGGATAAAGTTTTAAACAGAG
AGGAATCTTTGCAGCTAATGGACCTTCTAGGTCTTGAAAGGAGTGGGAATTGGCTCCGGTGCCCGTCAGT
GGGCAGAGCG
